Addgene plasmid #60659: AAV-FLEX-VAMP2:HRP
Purpose: Labels synaptic vesicles for electron microscopy
Depositing lab: Scott Sternson. Depositing organization: HHMI, Janelia Research Campus. Publication: A genetically specified connectomics approach applied to long-range feeding regulatory circuits. Atasoy D, Betley JN, Li WP, Su HH, Sertel SM, Scheffer LK, Simpson JH, Fetter RD, Sternson SM. Nat Neurosci. 2014 Dec;17(12):1830-9. doi: 10.1038/nn.3854. Epub 2014 Nov 2. PubMed 25362474.
Backbone
  Vector backbone: AAV-FLEX
  Backbone size w/o insert (bp): 5020
  Total vector size (bp): 1379
  Vector type: AAV, Cre/Lox
Growth in bacteria
  Bacterial resistance: Ampicillin, 100 μg/mL
  Growth temperature: 30°C
  Growth strain: NEB Stable
  Copy number: Low Copy
Gene/Insert
  Gene/Insert name: VAMP2:HRP (alt name: Sbv2:HRP)
  Species: B. taurus (bovine), Synthetic
  Promoter: CAG
  Tag / fusion protein: Myc
  Cloning method: Restriction Enzyme; 5′ cloning site Spe1 (destroyed during cloning); 3′ cloning site Spe1 (destroyed during cloning)
  Sequencing primers: 5′ CTGTGGCTGCGTGAAAGCCTTG; 3′ CTGACAACGGGCCACAACTC
Resource information
  A portion of this plasmid was derived from a plasmid made by: Ege Kavalali provided the VAMP2 and the HRP cDNA
Terms and licenses: Academic/Nonprofit Terms; Industry Terms: Not Available to Industry
How to cite: AAV-FLEX-VAMP2:HRP was a gift from Scott Sternson (Addgene plasmid # 60659 ; http://n2t.net/addgene:60659 ; RRID:Addgene_60659)
