[The description below was written by a language model from this plasmid's Addgene catalogue record.]
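Description:
AAV-FLEX-VAMP2:HRP is an adeno-associated virus transfer plasmid built on the AAV-FLEX backbone and classed as an AAV, Cre/Lox vector. It is intended for packaging into recombinant AAV and delivery to Cre-expressing cells. In bacteria it is selected with ampicillin and is recorded as low copy. No feature table is provided, so the replication origin, the specific lox site variants, the ITRs and any post-transcriptional or polyadenylation elements are not itemised. The size fields are also inconsistent: the backbone without insert is given as about 5 kb, while the "total" is about 1.4 kb. The smaller figure more plausibly reflects the insert, but the record does not say so.

The payload is a fusion of VAMP2 (synaptobrevin 2, a synaptic vesicle membrane protein) to horseradish peroxidase, carrying a Myc tag and driven by the strong, broadly active CAG promoter. The species is listed as bovine plus synthetic, without specifying which component is which. The position of the Myc tag is likewise not stated. In a FLEX design, the coding sequence normally sits in inverted orientation between pairs of incompatible lox sites. Cre recombination flips it and locks it into the sense orientation, so expression is restricted to genetically defined Cre-positive cells despite the ubiquitous promoter.

The stated purpose is labelling synaptic vesicles for electron microscopy. VAMP2 targets the peroxidase to vesicles, where HRP can generate an electron-dense reaction product. This marks the presynaptic terminals of the chosen cell type, and the associated work applied the approach to connectomic analysis of long-range feeding regulatory circuits.
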