>Addgene plasmid #60659 | AAV-FLEX-VAMP2:HRP | depositor partial sequence | sequence record 98126 | CTGTGGCTGCGTGAAAGCCTTG
ACGGCTCGGGGCTGTCCGCGGGGGGACGGCTGCCTTCGGGGGGGACGGGGCAGGGCGGGGTTCGGCTTCT
GGCGTGTGACCGGCGGCTCTAGAGCCTCTGCTAACCATGTTCATGCCTTCTTCTTTTTCCTACAGCTCCT
GGGCAACGTGCTGGTTATTGTGCTGTCTCATCATTTTGGCAAAGAATTGGATCCCCATAACTTCGTATAA
AGTATCCTATACGAAGTTATATCAAAATAGGAAGACCAATGCTTCACCATCGACCCGAATTGCCAAGCAT
CACCATCGACCCATAACTTCGTATAATGTATGCTATACGAAGTTATACTAGGCTAAGAGTTGCTGTTGAC
CACTCTGCAGTTCAGACGAATCTGGCCTTGCGTACCCGTCAGAGGGGTAATGTTACCCATACGGTCCATG
GCTTCCACGAAGGCGTTAAAGAAGGTTTGAGTAGAGTTAGCAAAACTTCTCACCAGTGGGATGGTGTCAG
TGGCGTTTGGACTGCCAAACAGTTCTTGATCACTCTGTATCAGGCCTTTCTGCTCCTCTAGATTCACATA
GTACTTGTTATCGAAGATGGTTGGGGTCCGCAGATCAAAGTCCACTAGTGCACTGAGGTTGCCATTCAGT
GGGCACAAGCCTCTCAGTGTCTGGAGATACGTAGTGTTCAACGTGGGGTCAGGTAACCCAGTGTTGCTGA
AATTGTAGAGCCTATCCATGATGAACCTACACTGG
