>Addgene plasmid #60659 | AAV-FLEX-VAMP2:HRP | depositor partial sequence | sequence record 98127 | CCACTAGTGCACTGAGGTTGC
ACGTAGTGTTCAACGTGGGGTCAGGTAACCCAGTGTTGCTGAAATTGTAGAGCCTATCCATGATGAACCT
ACACTGGTTCTTTCCAAATGTGTGTCCTCCGGACAGAGCCACAAGGTCACTCGAGCGATTCAGACCCACG
TTTCTAAAGCTATCCTTCAGCTGGGGCAGGGTGAAGAATGGAGCAGGCAAGTTGGCGTTGGCCAGATCTA
GGAATGCCTGTAGGGAGTCACGTCGACCGAGCGGCACTCTCCAGGACGGTCCGCCTGCAAGAGTCACGCT
CTGTTGCGCAGCTATAGTCAGCAGGTCTGCACAACTGACTGTTCGTGGGCATGCTGACTCAACGGCAGCC
TTCATGCGATCGATCACTGGAAAGCCCCTGGCGCTGTTAGCGTTCCCGAATGCATCCTTTTCAGTGCGGA
AACTGGTGGTGTTGTCCAGTAATATGCTAGCGTCGCAACCATTCACGAAGCAGTCATGGAAGTGCAGACG
TAATATTGAAGCAGCGATCCTGGGATCGGATCTGAGCTCGTTGACGATTGTGTCGCGAACGATGTTGGAC
ACGTTGGGACAGCTATTGTCGTAGAATGTAGGGGTTAACTGCATCAGGTCCTCCTCGGAGATCAGCTTCT
GCTCCTCCAGGTCCTCCTCGGAGATCAGCTTCTGCTCGGTGCCGCCGGAGCCGCCGGTGCCGCCGGAGCC
GCCGGCAGTGCTGAAGTAAACGATGATGATA
