>Addgene plasmid #60659 | AAV-FLEX-VAMP2:HRP | depositor partial sequence | sequence record 98128 | TCAAGATGATGATCATCCTGG
TTTACTTCAGCACTGCCGGCGGCTCCGGCGGCACCGGCGGCTCCGGCGGCACCGAGCAGAAGCTGATCTC
CGAGGAGGACCTGGAGGAGCAGAAGCTGATCTCCGAGGAGGACCTGATGCAGTTAACCCCTACATTCTAC
GACAATAGCTGTCCCAACGTGTCCAACATCGTTCGCGACACAATCGTCAACGAGCTCAGATCCGATCCCA
GGATCGCTGCTTCAATATTACGTCTGCACTTCCATGACTGCTTCGTGAATGGTTGCGACGCTAGCATATT
ACTGGACAACACCACCAGTTTCCGCACTGAAAAGGATGCATTCGGGAACGCTAACAGCGCCAGGGGCTTT
CCAGTGATCGATCGCATGAAGGCTGCCGTTGAGTCAGCATGCCCACGAACAGTCAGTTGTGCAGACCTGC
TGACTATAGCTGCGCAACAGAGCGTGACTCTTGCAGGCGGACCGTCCTGGAGAGTGCCGCTCGGTCGACG
TGACTCCCTACAGGC
