>Addgene plasmid #60659 | AAV-FLEX-VAMP2:HRP | depositor partial sequence | sequence record 98129 | CTGACAACGGGCCACAACTC
GGAGAAAATGAAAGCCATACGGGAAGCAATAGCATGATACAAAGGCATTAAAGCAGCGTATCCACATAGC
GTAAAAGGAGCAACATAGTTAAGAATACCAGTCAATCTTTCACAAATTTTGTAATCCAGAGGTTGATTAT
CGATAAGCTTGATATCGAATTCGAACCTCTTCGAGGGACATAACTTCGTATAATGTATGCTATACGAAGT
TATGGGTCGATGGTGAGATCTGGACTAGAGGGTCGATGGTGATGCTTGGATCAAAATAGGAAGAATCCCA
ATGATAACTTCGTATAAAGTATCCTATACGAAGTTATACTAGGATCCATGTCGGCTACCGCTGCCACCGC
CCCCCCTGCCGCCCCGGCTGGGGAGGGAGGCCCTCCTGCGCCCCCTCCAAACCTCACTAGTAACAGGAGA
CTGCAGCAGACCCAGGCCCAGGTGGATGAGGTGGTGGACATCATGAGGGTGAACGTAGACAAGGTCTTGG
AGCGGGACCAGAAGCTGTCGGAGCTGGACGACCGTGCCGATGCCCTCCAGGCGGGGGCCTCCCAGTTTGA
AACTAGTGCAGCCAAGCTCAAGCGCAAATACTGGTGGAAAAACCTCAAGATGATGATCATCCTGGGAGTG
ATTTGCGCCATCATCCTCATTATCATCATCGTTTACTTCAGCACTGCCGGCGGCTCCGGCGGCACCGGCG
GCTCCGGCGGCACCGAGCAGAAGCTGATCTCCGA
