>Addgene plasmid #60659 | AAV-FLEX-VAMP2:HRP | addgene partial sequence | sequence record 102515 | pCAG-F 5'-GCAACGTGCTGGTTATTGTG-3'
CGACCCGAATTGCCAAGCATCACCATCGACCCATAACTTCGTATAATGTATGCTATACGAAGTTATACTA
GGCTAAGAGTTGCTGTTGACCACTCTGCAGTTCAGACGAATCTGGCCTTGCGTACCCGTCAGAGGGGTAA
TGTTACCCATACGGTCCATGGCTTCCACGAAGGCGTTAAAGAAGGTTTGAGTAGAGTTAGCAAAACTTCT
CACCAGTGGGATGGTGTCAGTGGCGTTTGGACTGCCAAACAGTTCTTGATCACTCTGTATCAGGCCTTTC
TGCTCCTCTAGATTCACATAGTACTTGTTATCGAAGATGGTTGGGGTCCGCAGATCAAAGTCCACTA
