>Addgene plasmid #60659 | AAV-FLEX-VAMP2:HRP | addgene partial sequence | sequence record 131802 | WPRE-R 5'-CATAGCGTAAAAGGAGCAACA-3'
AATTTTGTAATCCAGAGGTTGATTATCGATAAGCTTGATATCGAATTCGAACCTCTTCGAGGGACATAAC
TTCGTATAATGTATGCTATACGAAGTTATGGGTCGATGGTGAGATCTGGACTAGAGGGTCGATGGTGATG
CTTGGATCAAAATAGGAAGAATCCCAATGATAACTTCGTATAAAGTATCCTATACGAAGTTATACTAGGA
TCCATGTCGGCTACCGCTGCCACCGCCCCCCCTGCCGCCCCGGCTGGGGAGGGAGGCCCTCCTGCGCCCC
CTCCAAACCTCACTAGTAACAGGAGACTGCAGCAGACCCAGGCCCAGGTGGATGAGGTGGTGGACATCAT
GAGGGTGAACGTAGACAAGGTCTTGGAGCGGGACCAGAAGCTGTCGGAGCTGGACGACCGTGCCGATGCC
CTCCAGGCGGGGGCCTCCCAGTTTGAAACTAGTGCAGCCAAGCTCAAGCGCAAATACTGGTGGAAAAACC
TCAAGATGATGATCATCCTGGGAGTGATTTGCGCCATCATCCTCATTATCATCATCGTTTACTTCAGCAC
TGCCGGCGGCTCCGGCGGCACCGGCGGCTCCGGCGGCACCGAGCAGAAGCTGATCTCCGAGGAGGACCTG
GAGGAGCAGAAGCTGATCTCCGAGGAGGACCTGATGCAGTTAACCCCTACATTCTACGACAATAGCTGTC
CCAACGTGTCCAACATCGTTCGCGACACAATCGTCAACGAGCTCAGATCCGATCCCAGGA
